>Addgene plasmid #63270 | pFusX1-52 | depositor partial sequence | sequence record 105058 | pFusX1_TAT
AGTCTTAAGCGTCTCCCCCTGAACCTGACCCCGGACCAAGTGGTGGCTATCGCCAGCAACGGTGGCGGCA
AGCAAGCGCTCGAAACGGTGCAGCGGCTGTTGCCGGTGCTGTGCCAGGACCATGGCCTGACCCCGGACCA
AGTGGTGGCTATCGCCAGCAACATTGGCGGCAAGCAAGCGCTCGAAACGGTGCAGCGGCTGTTGCCGGTG
CTGTGCCAGGACCATGGCCTGACCCCGGACCAAGTGGTGGCTATCGCCAGCAACGGTGGCGGCAAGCAAG
CGCTCGAAACGGTGCAGCGGCTGTTGCCGGTGCTGTGCCAGGACCATGGCCTGACGAGACGTC
