>Addgene plasmid #63270 | pFusX1-52 | depositor partial sequence | sequence record 105059 | FusX1
CGTCTCCCCCTGACCCCGGACCAAGTGGTGGCTATCGAGACCGGCGCCGCTACGGGCGCGTCCCATTCGC
CATTCAGGCTGCGCAACTGTTGGGAAGGGCGATCGGTGCGGGCTCTTCGCTATTACGCCAGCTGGCGAAA
GGGGGATGTGCTGCAAGGCGATTAAGTTGGGAACGCCAGGGTTTTCCCAGTCACGACGTTGTAAAACGAC
GGCCAGTGAGCGCGCGTAATCGACTCACTATAGGGCGAATTGGGTACCGGGCCCCCCCTCGAGGTCCTCC
AGCTTTTGTTCCCTTTAGTGAGGGTTAATTGCGCGCTTGGCGTAATCATGGTCATAGCTGTTTCCTGTGT
GAAATTGTTATCCGCTCACAATTCCACACAACATACGAGCCGGAAGCATAAAGTGTAAAGCCTGGGGTGC
CTAATGAGTGAGCTAACTCACATTAATTGCGTTGCGCTCACTGCCCGCTTTCCACCGGTGGTCTCTGGCG
GCAAGCAAGCGCTCGAAACGGTGCAGCGGCTGTTGCCGGTGCTGTGCCAGGACCATGGCCTGACGAGACG
TCTAGACCAGCCAGGACAGAAATGCCTCGACTTCGCTGCTACCCAAGGTTGCCGGGTGACGCACACCGTG
GAAACGGATGAAGGCACGAACCCAGTGGACATAAGCCTGTTCGGTTCGTAAGCTGTAATGCAAGTAGCGT
ATGCGCTCACGCAACTGGTCCAGAACCTTGACCGAACGCAGCGGTGGTAACGGCGCAGTGGCGGTTTTCA
TGGCTTGTTATGACTGTTTTTTTGGGGTACAGTCTATGCCTCGGGCATCCAAGCAGCAAGCGCGTTACGC
CGTGGGTCGATGTTTGATGTTATGGAGCAGCAACGATGTTACGCAGCAGGGCAGTCGCCCTAAAACAAAG
TTAAACATTATGAGGGAAGCGGTGATCGCCGAAGTATCGACTCAACTATCAGAGGTAGTTGGCGTCATCG
AGCGCCATCTCGAACCGACGTTGCTGGCCGTACATTTGTACGGCTCCGCAGTGGATGGCGGCCTGAAGCC
ACACAGTGATATTGATTTGCTGGTTACGGTGACCGTAAGGCTTGATGAAACAACGCGGCGAGCTTTGATC
AACGACCTTTTGGAAACTTCGGCTTCCCCTGGAGAGAGCGAGATTCTCCGCGCTGTAGAAGTCACCATTG
TTGTGCACGACGACATCATTCCGTGGCGTTATCCAGCTAAGCGCGAACTGCAATTTGGAGAATGGCAGCG
CAATGACATTCTTGCAGGTATCTTCGAGCCAGCCACGATCGACATTGATCTGGCTATCTTGCTGACAAAA
GCAAGAGAACATAGCGTTGCCTTGGTAGGTCCAGCGGCGGAGGAACTCTTTGATCCGGTTCCTGAACAGG
ATCTATTTGAGGCGCTAAATGAAACCTTAACGCTATGGAACTCGCCGCCCGACTGGGCTGGCGATGAGCG
AAATGTAGTGCTTACGTTGTCCCGCATTTGGTACAGCGCAGTAACCGGCAAAATCGCGCCGAAGGATGTC
GCTGCCGACTGGGCAATGGAGCGCCTGCCGGCCCAGTATCAGCCCGTCATACTTGAAGCTAGACAGGCTT
ATCTTGGACAAGAAGAAGATCGCTTGGCCTCGCGCGCAGATCAGTTGGAAGAATTTGTCCACTACGTGAA
AGGCGAGATCACCAAGGTAGTCGGCAAATAACCCTCGAGCCACCCATGACCAAAATCCCTTAACGTGAGT
TACGCGTCGTTCCACTGAGCGTCAGACCCCGTAGAAAAGATCAAAGGATCTTCTTGAGATCCTTTTTTTC
TGCGCGTAATCTGCTGCTTGCAAACAAAAAAACCACCGCTACCAGCGGTGGTTTGTTTGCCGGATCAAGA
GCTACCAACTCTTTTTCCGAAGGTAACTGGCTTCAGCAGAGCGCAGATACCAAATACTGTCCTTCTAGTG
TAGCCGTAGTTAGGCCACCACTTCAAGAACTCTGTAGCACCGCCTACATACCTCGCTCTGCTAATCCTGT
TACCAGTGGCTGCTGCCAGTGGCGATAAGTCGTGTCTTACCGGGTTGGACTCAAGACGATAGTTACCGGA
TAAGGCGCAGCGGTCGGGCTGAACGGGGGGTTCGTGCACACAGCCCAGCTTGGAGCGAACGACCTACACC
GAACTGAGATACCTACAGCGTGAGCATTGAGAAAGCGCCACGCTTCCCGAAGGGAGAAAGGCGGACAGGT
ATCCGGTAAGCGGCAGGGTCGGAACAGGAGAGCGCACGAGGGAGCTTCCAGGGGGAAACGCCTGGTATCT
TTATAGTCCTGTCGGGTTTCGCCACCTCTGACTTGAGCGTCGATTTTTGTGATGCTCGTCAGGGGGGCGG
AGCCTATGGAAAAACGCCAGCAACGCGGCCTTTTTACGGTTCCTGGCCTTTTGCTGGCCTTTTGCTCACA
TGTTCTTTCCTGCGTTATCCCCTGATTCTGTGGATAACCGTATTACCGCCTTTGAGTGAGCTGATACCGC
TCGCCGCAGCCGAACGACCGAGCGCAGCGAGTCAGTGAGCGAGGAAGCGGAAGAGCGCCCAATACGCAAA
CCGCCTCTCCCCGCGCGTTGGCCGATTCATTAATGCAGCTGGCACGACAGGTTTCCCGACTGGAAAGCGG
GCAGTGAGCGCAACGCAATTAATACGCGTACCGCTAGCCAGGAAGAGTTTGTAGAAACGCAAAAAGGCCA
TCCGTCAGGATGGCCTTCTGCTTAGTTTGATGCCTGGCAGTTTATGGCGGGCGTCCTGCCCGCCACCCTC
CGGGCCGTTGCTTCACAACGTTCAAATCCGCTCCCGGCGGATTTGTCCTACTCAGGAGAGCGTTCACCGA
CAAACAACAGATAAAACGAAAGGCCCAGTCTTCCGACTGAGCCTTTCGTTTTATTTGATGCCTGGCAGTT
CCCTACTCTCGCGTTAACGCTAGCATGGATGTTTTCCCAGTCACGACGTTGTAAAACGACGGCCAGTCTT
AAG
