>Addgene plasmid #63270 | pFusX1-52 | addgene partial sequence | sequence record 111167 | pCR8_R1 5'-cgaaccgaacaggcttatgt-3'
CGTCACCCGGCAACCTTGGGTAGCAGCGAAGTCGAGGCATTTCTGTCCTGGCTGGTCTAGACGTCTCGTC
AGGCCATGGTCCTGGCACAGCACCGGCAACAGCCGCTGCACCGTTTCGAGCGCTTGCTTGCCGCCACCGT
TGCTGGCGATAGCCACCACTTGGTCCGGGGTCAGGCCATGGTCCTGGCACAGCACCGGCAACAGCCGCTG
CACCGTTTCGAGCGCTTGCTTGCCGCCAATGTTGCTGGCGATAGCCACCACTTGGTCCGGGGTCAGGCCA
TGGTCCTGGCACAGCACCGGCAACAGCCGCTGCACCGTTTCGAGCGCTTGCTTGCCGCCACCGTTGCTGG
CGATAGCCACCACTTGGTCCGGGGTCAGGTTCAGGGGGAGACGCTTAAGACTGGCCGTCGTTTTACAACG
TCGTGACTGGGAAAACATCCATGCTAGCGTTAACGCGAGAGTAGGGAACTGCCAGGCATCAAATAAAACG
AAAGGCTCAGTCGGAAGACTGGGCCTTTCGTTTTATCTGTTGTTTGTCGGTGAACGCTCTCCTGAGTAGG
ACAAATCCGCCGGGAGCGGATTTGAACGTTGTGAAGCAACGGCCCGGAAGGGTGG
