[The description below was written by a language model from this plasmid's Addgene catalogue record.]
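Description:
pFusX1-52 is a bacterial library plasmid from the FusX system, a one-step method for assembling TALE repeat arrays used in genome engineering. It is built on the FusX1 backbone (about 3 kb without insert), is classed as a TALEN-type vector, and is maintained as a high-copy plasmid in standard E. coli cloning strains under spectinomycin selection. The record does not give a feature table, so the specific origin of replication and the detailed layout of the backbone are not stated; the listed sequencing primers carry pCR8-style names, but no further backbone detail is recorded.

The insert is a synthetic, pre-assembled trimer of TALE repeats carrying the repeat-variable diresidues NG, NI and NG. Under the standard TALE recognition code, NG specifies thymine and NI specifies adenine, which matches the alternative insert name X1_TAT: this module recognises the triplet T-A-T. It occupies RVD positions 1 to 3 of the final array, meaning it supplies the first three repeats of a custom TALE DNA-binding domain. The trimer was cloned using BsaI sites at both ends that were destroyed in the process, as expected for Golden Gate-style cloning with a type IIS enzyme, which cuts outside its recognition sequence and allows seamless, directional joining.

In use, a plasmid such as this is chosen from the position 1-3 library according to the first three bases of the intended target, then combined with trimer modules for later positions to build a full TALEN or other TALE fusion. No promoter or expression elements are recorded, consistent with its role as an assembly intermediate rather than an expression construct.
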