Addgene plasmid #63270: pFusX1-52
Purpose: Encodes RVD positions 1-3 in TALEN assembly
Depositing lab: Stephen Ekker. Depositing organization: Mayo Foundation for Medical Education and Research. Publication: FusX: A rapid one-step TALE assembly system for genome science. Ma AC, McNulty MS, Tanya PL, Jarryd CM, Martinez-Galvez G, Argue DP, Lee HB, Urban MD, Bullard CE, Blackburn PR, Man TK, Clark KJ, Ekker SC. Hum Gene Ther. 2016 Jun;27(6):451-63. doi: 10.1089/hum.2015.172 PubMed 26854857.
Backbone
  Vector backbone: FusX1
  Backbone size w/o insert (bp): 3013
  Vector type: TALEN
Growth in bacteria
  Bacterial resistance: Spectinomycin, 50 μg/mL
  Growth temperature: 37°C
  Growth strain: DH5alpha
  Copy number: High Copy
Gene/Insert
  Gene/Insert name: NG NI NG (alt name: X1_TAT)
  Species: Synthetic
  Mutation: none
  Cloning method: Restriction Enzyme; 5′ cloning site BsaI (destroyed during cloning); 3′ cloning site BsaI (destroyed during cloning)
  Sequencing primers: 5′ pCR8_F1; 3′ pCR8_R1
Terms and licenses: Academic/Nonprofit Terms; Industry Terms: Not Available to Industry
How to cite: pFusX1-52 was a gift from Stephen Ekker (Addgene plasmid # 63270 ; http://n2t.net/addgene:63270 ; RRID:Addgene_63270)
